>Addgene plasmid #11925 | pBS302 | depositor full sequence | sequence record 7131 | Author sequence
GCGGCCGCACGTCTAAGAAACCATTATTATCATGACATTAACCTATAAAAATAGGCGTATCACGAGGCCC
TTTCGTCTTCAAGAATTCCATCAAGCTTAGGATCCGGAACCCTTAATATAACTTCGTATAATGTATGCTA
TACGAAGTTATTAGGTCCCTCGACCTGCAGCCCAAGCTTACTTACCATGTCAGATCCAGACATGATAAGA
TACATTGATGAGTTTGGACAAACCACAACTAGAATGCAGTGAAAAAAATGCTTTATTTGTGAAATTTGTG
ATGCTATTGCTTTATTTGTAACCATTATAAGCTGCAATAAACAAGTTAACAACAACAATTGCATTCATTT
TATGTTTCAGGTTCAGGGGGAGGTGTGGGAGGTTTTTTAAAGCAAGTAAAACCTCTACAAATGTGGTATG
GCTGATTATGATCTCTAGTCAAGGCACTATACATCAAATATTCCTTATTAACCCCTTTACAAATTAAAAA
GCTAAAGGTACACAATTTTTGAGCATAGTTATTAATAGCAGACACTCTATGCCTGTGTGGAGTAAGAAAA
AACAGTATGTTATGATTATAACTGTTATGCCTACTTATAAAGGTTACAGAATATTTTTCCATAATTTTCT
TGTATAGCAGTGCAGCTTTTTCCTTTGTGGTGTAAATAGCAAAGCAAGCAAGAGTTCTATTACTAAACAC
AGCATGACTCAAAAAACTTAGCAATTCTGAAGGAAAGTCCTTGGGGTCTTCTACCTTTCTCTTCTTTTTT
GGAGGAGTAGAATGTTGAGAGTCAGCAGTAGCCTCATCATCACTAGATGGCATTTCTTCTGAGCAAAACA
GGTTTTCCTCATTAAAGGCATTCCACCACTGCTCCCATTCATCAGTTCCATAGGTTGGAATCTAAAATAC
ACAAACAATTAGAATCAGTAGTTTAACACATTATACACTTAAAAATTTTATATTTACCTTAGAGCTTTAA
ATCTCTGTAGGTAGTTTGTCCAATTATGTCACACCACAGAAGTAAGGTTCCTTCACAAAGATCCCTCGAG
AAAAAAAATATAAAAGAGATGGAGGAACGGGAAAAAGTTAGTTGTGGTGATAGGTGGCAAGTGGTATTCC
GTAAGAACAACAAGAAAAGCATTTCATATTATGGCTGAACTGAGCGAACAAGTGCAAAATTTAAGCATCA
ACGACAACAACGAGAATGGTTATGTTCCTCCTCACTTAAGAGGAAAACCAAGAAGTGCCAGAAATAACAT
GAGCAACTACAATAACAACAACGGCGGCTACAACGGTGGCCGTGGCGGTGGCAGCTTCTTTAGCAACAAC
CGTCGTGGTGGTTACGGCAACGGTGGTTTCTTCGGTGGAAACAACGGTGGCAGCAGATCTAACGGCCGTT
CTGGTGGTAGATGGATCGATGGCAAACATGTCCCAGCTCCAAGAAACGAAAAGGCCGAGATCGCCATATT
TGGTGTCCCCGAGGATCCGGAACCCTTAATATAACTTCGTATAATGTATGCTATACGAAGTTATTAGGTC
CCTCGAAGAGGTTCACTAGTACTGGCCATTGCGGCCGCTTCGAGGCTGCCTCGCGCGTTTCGGTGATGAC
GGTGAAAACCTCTGACACATGCAGCTCCCGGAGACGGTCACAGCTTGTCTGTAAGCGGATGCCGGGAGCA
GACAAGCCCGTCAGGGCGCGTCAGCGGGTGTTGGCGGGTGTCGGGGCGCAGCCATGACCCAGTCACGTAG
CGATAGCGGAGTGTATACTGGCTTAACTATGCGGCATCAGAGCAGATTGTACTGAGAGTGCACCATATGC
GGTGTGAAATACCGCACAGATGCGTAAGGAGAAAATACCGCATCAGGCGCTCTTCCGCTTCCTCGCTCAC
TGACTCGCTGCGCTCGGTCGTTCGGCTGCGGCGAGCGGTATCAGCTCACTCAAAGGCGGTAATACGGTTA
TCCACAGAATCAGGGGATAACGCAGGAAAGAACATGTGAGCAAAAGGCCAGCAAAAGGCCAGGAACCGTA
AAAAGGCCGCGTTGCTGGCGTTTTTCCATAGGCTCCGCCCCCCTGACGAGCATCACAAAAATCGACGCTC
AAGTCAGAGGTGGCGAAACCCGACAGGACTATAAAGATACCAGGCGTTTCCCCCTGGAAGCTCCCTCGTG
CGCTCTCCTGTTCCGACCCTGCCGCTTACCGGATACCTGTCCGCCTTTCTCCCTTCGGGAAGCGTGGCGC
TTTCTCAATGCTCACGCTGTAGGTATCTCAGTTCGGTGTAGGTCGTTCGCTCCAAGCTGGGCTGTGTGCA
CGAACCCCCCGTTCAGCCCGACCGCTGCGCCTTATCCGGTAACTATCGTCTTGAGTCCAACCCGGTAAGA
CACGACTTATCGCCACTGGCAGCAGCCACTGGTAACAGGATTAGCAGAGCGAGGTATGTAGGCGGTGCTA
CAGAGTTCTTGAAGTGGTGGCCTAACTACGGCTACACTAGAAGGACAGTATTTGGTATCTGCGCTCTGCT
GAAGCCAGTTACCTTCGGAAAAAGAGTTGGTAGCTCTTGATCCGGCAAACAAACCACCGCTGGTAGCGGT
GGTTTTTTTGTTTGCAAGCAGCAGATTACGCGCAGAAAAAAAGGATCTCAAGAAGATCCTTTGATCTTTT
CTACGGGGTCTGACGCTCAGTGGAACGAAAACTCACGTTAAGGGATTTTGGTCATGAGATTATCAAAAAG
GATCTTCACCTAGATCCTTTTAAATTAAAAATGAAGTTTTAAATCAATCTAAAGTATATATGAGTAAACT
TGGTCTGACAGTTACCAATGCTTAATCAGTGAGGCACCTATCTCAGCGATCTGTCTATTTCGTTCATCCA
TAGTTGCCTGACTCCCCGTCGTGTAGATAACTACGATACGGGAGGGCTTACCATCTGGCCCCAGTGCTGC
AATGATACCGCGAGACCCACGCTCACCGGCTCCAGATTTATCAGCAATAAACCAGCCAGCCGGAAGGGCC
GAGCGCAGAAGTGGTCCTGCAACTTTATCCGCCTCCATCCAGTCTATTAATTGTTGCCGGGAAGCTAGAG
TAAGTAGTTCGCCAGTTAATAGTTTGCGCAACGTTGTTGCCATTGCTGCAGGCATCGTGGTGTCACGCTC
GTCGTTTGGTATGGCTTCATTCAGCTCCGGTTCCCAACGATCAAGGCGAGTTACATGATCCCCCATGTTG
TGCAAAAAAGCGGTTAGCTCCTTCGGTCCTCCGATCGTTGTCAGAAGTAAGTTGGCCGCAGTGTTATCAC
TCATGGTTATGGCAGCACTGCATAATTCTCTTACTGTCATGCCATCCGTAAGATGCTTTTCTGTGACTGG
TGAGTACTCAACCAAGTCATTCTGAGAATAGTGTATGCGGCGACCGAGTTGCTCTTGCCCGGCGTCAACA
CGGGATAATACCGCGCCACATAGCAGAACTTTAAAAGTGCTCATCATTGGAAAACGTTCTTCGGGGCGAA
AACTCTCAAGGATCTTACCGCTGTTGAGATCCAGTTCGATGTAACCCACTCGTGCACCCAACTGATCTTC
AGCATCTTTTACTTTCACCAGCGTTTCTGGGTGAGCAAAAACAGGAAGGCAAAATGCCGCAAAAAAGGGA
ATAAGGGCGACACGGAAATGTTGAATACTCATACTCTTCCTTTTTCAATATTATTGAAGCATTTATCAGG
GTTATTGTCTCATGAGCGGATACATATTTGAATGTATTTAGAAAAATAAACAAATAGGGGTTCCGCGCAC
ATTTCCCCGAAAAGTGCCACCTGACGT
Features (pLannotate 1.2.2; 14 found; start..end, strand, type, name):
    118..151     -  protein_bind   loxP: Cre-mediated recombination occurs in the 8-bp core sequence (GCATACAT). Cre recombinase
    193..327     -  polyA_signal   SV40 poly(A) signal: SV40 polyadenylation signal
    350..433     -  CDS            large T antigen (fragment): large T antigen from SV40 (simian virus 40)
    752..772     -  CDS            SV40 NLS: nuclear localization signal of SV40 (simian virus 40) large T antigen
    902..967     -  intron         small t intron: SV40 (simian virus 40) small t antigen intron
    969..1043    -  CDS            small t antigen (fragment): SV40 (simian virus 40) small t antigen
   1045..1155    +  CDS            YO201_YEAST (fragment): Protein uncertain: Swiss-Prot protein existence level 5. From Saccharomyces cerevisiae (strain ATCC 204508 / S288c) (Baker's yeast).
   1151..1489    +  CDS            DED1 (fragment): DED1_YEAST - Also known as SPP81. Experimental evidence at protein level: Swiss-Prot protein existence level 1. ATP-binding RNA helicase involved in translation initiation. Remodels RNA in response to ADP and ATP concentrations by facilitating disruption, but also formation of RNA duplexes. Has weak ATP-dependent affinity for dsRNA, but strong ATP-dependent affinity for ssRNA. Acts as a virus host factor involved in the replication of the MBV and the L-A viruses by promoting the negative-strand RNA synthesis. May be involved in recognition of the preinitiation complex and DNA binding of the RN
   1501..1534    -  protein_bind   loxP: Cre-mediated recombination occurs in the 8-bp core sequence (GCATACAT). Cre recombinase
   1585..1625    +  CDS            rop (fragment): Rop protein, which maintains plasmids at low copy number; rop
   1727..1867    +  misc_feature   bom: basis of mobility region from pBR322
   2053..2641    -  rep_origin     ori: high-copy-number ColE1/pMB1/pBR322/pUC origin of replication
   2812..3672    -  CDS            AmpR: β-lactamase; bla; confers resistance to ampicillin, carbenicillin, and related antibiotics
   3673..3777    -  promoter       AmpR promoter: bla
