[The description below was written by a language model from this plasmid's Addgene catalogue record and pLannotate feature annotations shown in this document.]
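Description:
pBS302 is a small (about 3.8 kb) bacterial cloning plasmid that serves as a source of a loxP-flanked transcriptional/translational "STOP" cassette for building Cre-activatable mammalian transgenes. The backbone is not named in the record, but the feature table shows pBR322-type elements: a high-copy ColE1/pMB1 origin, a bom region, a remnant of rop, and an ampicillin resistance gene (β-lactamase) with its own promoter for selection in E. coli.

The payload is a synthetic STOP sequence bounded by two directly repeated loxP sites (the "lox-square STOP" arrangement). Annotation of the roughly 1.35 kb between the loxP sites shows it to be a composite of SV40 early-region material, including the small t intron, fragments of small t and large T coding sequence and the SV40 polyadenylation signal. This sits alongside a stretch of yeast genomic DNA that matches fragments of DED1 and an adjacent open reading frame. These coding matches are fragments, so they are probably not expressed products. According to the depositor, the STOP sequence is designed to prevent productive expression of a downstream gene driven by an upstream promoter. The plasmid has no mammalian promoter of its own, and the user inserts one into the SfiI-SpeI polylinker region. In cells that express Cre, or in their descendants, recombination between the two same-orientation loxP sites deletes STOP and leaves a single loxP site, permanently switching on the downstream gene. The cassette lies on a NotI fragment that can be excised and purified for zygote injection to make transgenic animals with recombination-dependent, lineage-heritable gene activation. The same STOP element was used to regulate T antigen expression in pBS241.
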