Addgene plasmid #11925: pBS302
Depositing lab: Brian Sauer. Depositing organization: National Institute of Child Health and Human Development (NICHD). Publication: Manipulation of transgenes by site-specific recombination: use of Cre recombinase. Sauer B. Methods Enzymol. 1993;225:890-900. doi: 10.1016/0076-6879(93)25056-8. PubMed 8231893.
Backbone
  Vector backbone: n/a
  Backbone size w/o insert (bp): 3806
  Vector type: Mammalian Expression, Cre/Lox
Growth in bacteria
  Bacterial resistance: Ampicillin, 100 μg/mL
  Growth temperature: 37°C
  Growth strain: DH5alpha
  Copy number: High Copy
Gene/Insert
  Gene/Insert name: STOP
  Cloning method: Restriction Enzyme
  Sequencing primers: 5′ na
Terms and licenses: Academic/Nonprofit Terms; Industry Terms: Not Available to Industry
Depositor comments: pBS302 carries two directly repeated loxP sites flanking a synthetic DNA sequence designated "STOP." The lox-square STOP cassette sits on a NotI fragment that can excised and gel-purified for injection into fertilized zygotes. The STOP sequence is designed to thwart productive expression of a downstream gene under the control of an upstream promoter (to be inserted in the SfiI-SpeI polylinker region). It will have been removed in cells expressing Cre, or in descendants of cells that previously had expressed Cre, because of Cre-mediated recombination at the loxP sites. The STOP sequence is the same as used to regulate T-Ag expression in pBS241.
How to cite: pBS302 was a gift from Brian Sauer (Addgene plasmid # 11925 ; http://n2t.net/addgene:11925 ; RRID:Addgene_11925)
