>Addgene plasmid #11925 | pBS302 | addgene partial sequence | sequence record 100149 | pGEX3 5'-CCGGGAGCTGCATGTGTCAGAGG-3'
AAACGCGCGAGGCAGCCTCGAAGCGGCCGCAATGGCCAGTACTAGTGAACCTCTTCGAGGGACCTAATAA
CTTCGTATAGCATACATTATACGAAGTTATATTAAGGGTTCCGGATCCTCGGGGACACCAAATATGGCGA
TCTCGGCCTTTTCGTTTCTTGGAGCTGGGACATGTTTGCCATCGATCCATCTACCACCAGAACGGCCGTT
AGATCTGCTGCCACCGTTGTTTCCACCGAAGAAACCACCGTTGCCGTAACCACCACGACGGTTGTTGCTA
AAGAAGCTGCCACCGCCACGGCCACCGTTGTAGCCGCCGTTGTTGTTATTGTAGTTGCTACTGTTATTTC
TGGCACTTCTTGGTTTTCCTCTTAAGTGAGGAGGAACATAACCATTCTCGTTGTTGTCGTTGATGCTTAA
ATTTTGCACTTGTTCGCTCAGTTCAGCCATAATATGAAATGCTTTTCTTGTTGTTCTTACGGAATACCAC
TTGCCACCTATCACCACAACTAACTTTTTCCCGTTCCTCCATCTCTTTTATATTTTTTTTCTCGAGGGAT
CTTTGTGAAGGAACCTTACTTCTGTGGTGTGACATAATTGGACAAACTACCTACAGAGATTTAAAGCTCT
AAGGTAAATATAAAATTTTTAAGTGTATAATGTGTTAAACTACTGATTCTAATTGTTTGTGTATTTTAGA
TTCCAACCTATGGAACTGATGAATGGGAGCAGTGGTGGAATGCCTTTAATGAGGAAAACCTGTTTTGCTC
AGAAGAAATGCCATCTAGTGATGATGAGGCTACTGCTGACTCTCAACATTCTACTCCTCCAAAAAAGAAG
AGAAAGGTAGAAGACCCCAAGGACTTTCCTTCAGAATTGCTAAGTTTTTTGAGTCATGCTGTGTTTAGTA
ATAGAACTCT
