>Addgene plasmid #11925 | pBS302 | addgene partial sequence | sequence record 100151 | AmpSeq-F 5'-ctcatgagcggatacatatttgaa-3'
AAATAAACAAATAGGGGTTCCGCGCACATTTCCCCGAAAAGTGCCACCTGACGGCGGCCGCACGTCTAAG
AAACCATTATTATCATGACATTAACCTATAAAAATAGGCGTATCACGAGGCCCTTTCGTCTTCAAGAATT
CCATCAAGCTTAGGATCCGGAACCCTTAATATAACTTCGTATAATGTATGCTATACGAAGTTATTAGGTC
CCTCGACCTGCAGCCCAAGCTTACTTACCATGTCAGATCCAGACATGATAAGATACATTGATGAGTTTGG
ACAAACCACAACTAGAATGCAGTGAAAAAAATGCTTTATTTGTGAAATTTGTGATGCTATTGCTTTATTT
GTAACCATTATAAGCTGCAATAAACAAGTTAACAACAACAATTGCATTCATTTTATGTTTCAGGTTCAGG
GGGAGGTGTGGGAGGTTTTTTAAAGCAAGTAAAACCTCTACAAATGTGGTATGGCTGATTATGATCTCTA
GTCAAGGCACTATACATCAAATATTCCTTATTAACCCCTTTACAAATTAAAAAGCTAAAGGTACACAATT
TTTGAGCATAGTTATTAATAGCAGACACTCTATGCCTGTGTGGAGTAAGAAAAAACAGTATGTTATGATT
ATAACTGTTATGCCTACTTATAAAGGTTACAGAATATTTTTCCATAATTTTCTTGTATAGCAGTGCAGCT
TTTTCCTTTGTGGTGTAAATAGCAAAGCAAGCAAGAGTTCTATTACTAAACACAGCATGACTCAAAAAAC
TTAGCAATTCTGAAGGAAAGTCCTTGGGGTCTTCTACCTTTCTCTTCTTTTTTGGAGGAGTAGAATGTTG
AGAGTCAGCAGTAGCCTCATCATCACTAGATGGCATTTCTTCTGAGCAAAACAGGTTTTCCTCATTAAAG
GCATTCCACCACTGCTCCCATTCATCAGTTCCATAGGTTGGAATC
